>Addgene plasmid #80210 | non-targeting control gRNA (BRDN0001148145) | depositor full sequence | sequence record 150898 | Full Sequence
CCCGGGTGCAAAGATGGATAAAGTTTTAAACAGAGAGGAATCTTTGCAGCTAATGGACCTTCTAGGTCTT
GAAAGGAGTGGGAATTGGCTCCGGTGCCCGTCAGTGGGCAGAGCGCACATCGCCCACAGTCCCCGAGAAG
TTGGGGGGAGGGGTCGGCAATTGATCCGGTGCCTAGAGAAGGTGGCGCGGGGTAAACTGGGAAAGTGATG
TCGTGTACTGGCTCCGCCTTTTTCCCGAGGGTGGGGGAGAACCGTATATAAGTGCAGTAGTCGCCGTGAA
CGTTCTTTTTCGCAACGGGTTTGCCGCCAGAACACAGGTAAGTGCCGTGTGTGGTTCCCGCGGGCCTGGC
CTCTTTACGGGTTATGGCCCTTGCGTGCCTTGAATTACTTCCACCTGGCTGCAGTACGTGATTCTTGATC
CCGAGCTTCGGGTTGGAAGTGGGTGGGAGAGTTCGAGGCCTTGCGCTTAAGGAGCCCCTTCGCCTCGTGC
TTGAGTTGAGGCCTGGCCTGGGCGCTGGGGCCGCCGCGTGCGAATCTGGTGGCACCTTCGCGCCTGTCTC
GCTGCTTTCGATAAGTCTCTAGCCATTTAAAATTTTTGATGACCTGCTGCGACGCTTTTTTTCTGGCAAG
ATAGTCTTGTAAATGCGGGCCAAGATCTGCACACTGGTATTTCGGTTTTTGGGGCCGCGGGCGGCGACGG
GGCCCGTGCGTCCCAGCGCACATGTTCGGCGAGGCGGGGCCTGCGAGCGCGGCCACCGAGAATCGGACGG
GGGTAGTCTCAAGCTGGCCGGCCTGCTCTGGTGCCTGGCCTCGCGCCGCCGTGTATCGCCCCGCCCTGGG
CGGCAAGGCTGGCCCGGTCGGCACCAGTTGCGTGAGCGGAAAGATGGCCGCTTCCCGGCCCTGCTGCAGG
GAGCTCAAAATGGAGGACGCGGCGCTCGGGAGAGCGGGCGGGTGAGTCACCCACACAAAGGAAAAGGGCC
TTTCCGTCCTCAGCCGTCGCTTCATGTGACTCCACGGAGTACCGGGCGCCGTCCAGGCACCTCGATTAGT
TCTCGAGCTTTTGGAGTACGTCGTCTTTAGGTTGGGGGGAGGGGTTTTATGCGATGGAGTTTCCCCACAC
TGAGTGGGTGGAGACTGAAGTTAGGCCAGCTTGGCACTTGATGTAATTCTCCTTGGAATTTGCCCTTTTT
GAGTTTGGATCTTGGTTCATTCTCAAGCCTCAGACAGTGGTTCAAAGTTTTTTTCTTCCATTTCAGGTGT
CGTGACGTACGGCCACCATGACCGAGTACAAGCCCACGGTGCGCCTCGCCACCCGCGACGACGTCCCCAG
GGCCGTACGCACCCTCGCCGCCGCGTTCGCCGACTACCCCGCCACGCGCCACACCGTCGATCCGGACCGC
CACATCGAGCGGGTCACCGAGCTGCAAGAACTCTTCCTCACGCGCGTCGGGCTCGACATCGGCAAGGTGT
GGGTCGCGGACGACGGCGCCGCCGTGGCGGTCTGGACCACGCCGGAGAGCGTCGAAGCGGGGGCGGTGTT
CGCCGAGATCGGCCCGCGCATGGCCGAGTTGAGCGGTTCCCGGCTGGCCGCGCAGCAACAGATGGAAGGC
CTCCTGGCGCCGCACCGGCCCAAGGAGCCCGCGTGGTTCCTGGCCACCGTCGGAGTCTCGCCCGACCACC
AGGGCAAGGGTCTGGGCAGCGCCGTCGTGCTCCCCGGAGTGGAGGCGGCCGAGCGCGCCGGGGTGCCCGC
CTTCCTGGAGACCTCCGCGCCCCGCAACCTCCCCTTCTACGAGCGGCTCGGCTTCACCGTCACCGCCGAC
GTCGAGGTGCCCGAAGGACCGCGCACCTGGTGCATGACCCGCAAGCCCGGTGCCTGAACGCGTTAAGTCG
ACAATCAACCTCTGGATTACAAAATTTGTGAAAGATTGACTGGTATTCTTAACTATGTTGCTCCTTTTAC
GCTATGTGGATACGCTGCTTTAATGCCTTTGTATCATGCTATTGCTTCCCGTATGGCTTTCATTTTCTCC
TCCTTGTATAAATCCTGGTTGCTGTCTCTTTATGAGGAGTTGTGGCCCGTTGTCAGGCAACGTGGCGTGG
TGTGCACTGTGTTTGCTGACGCAACCCCCACTGGTTGGGGCATTGCCACCACCTGTCAGCTCCTTTCCGG
GACTTTCGCTTTCCCCCTCCCTATTGCCACGGCGGAACTCATCGCCGCCTGCCTTGCCCGCTGCTGGACA
GGGGCTCGGCTGTTGGGCACTGACAATTCCGTGGTGTTGTCGGGGAAATCATCGTCCTTTCCTTGGCTGC
TCGCCTGTGTTGCCACCTGGATTCTGCGCGGGACGTCCTTCTGCTACGTCCCTTCGGCCCTCAATCCAGC
GGACCTTCCTTCCCGCGGCCTGCTGCCGGCTCTGCGGCCTCTTCCGCGTCTTCGCCTTCGCCCTCAGACG
AGTCGGATCTCCCTTTGGGCCGCCTCCCCGCGTCGACTTTAAGACCAATGACTTACAAGGCAGCTGTAGA
TCTTAGCCACTTTTTAAAAGAAAAGGGGGGACTGGAAGGGCTAATTCACTCCCAACGAAGACAAGATCTG
CTTTTTGCTTGTACTGGGTCTCTCTGGTTAGACCAGATCTGAGCCTGGGAGCTCTCTGGCTAACTAGGGA
ACCCACTGCTTAAGCCTCAATAAAGCTTGCCTTGAGTGCTTCAAGTAGTGTGTGCCCGTCTGTTGTGTGA
CTCTGGTAACTAGAGATCCCTCAGACCCTTTTAGTCAGTGTGGAAAATCTCTAGCAGTACGTATAGTAGT
TCATGTCATCTTATTATTCAGTATTTATAACTTGCAAAGAAATGAATATCAGAGAGTGAGAGGAACTTGT
TTATTGCAGCTTATAATGGTTACAAATAAAGCAATAGCATCACAAATTTCACAAATAAAGCATTTTTTTC
ACTGCATTCTAGTTGTGGTTTGTCCAAACTCATCAATGTATCTTATCATGTCTGGCTCTAGCTATCCCGC
CCCTAACTCCGCCCATCCCGCCCCTAACTCCGCCCAGTTCCGCCCATTCTCCGCCCCATGGCTGACTAAT
TTTTTTTATTTATGCAGAGGCCGAGGCCGCCTCGGCCTCTGAGCTATTCCAGAAGTAGTGAGGAGGCTTT
TTTGGAGGCCTAGGGACGTACCCAATTCGCCCTATAGTGAGTCGTATTACGCGCGCTCACTGGCCGTCGT
TTTACAACGTCGTGACTGGGAAAACCCTGGCGTTACCCAACTTAATCGCCTTGCAGCACATCCCCCTTTC
GCCAGCTGGCGTAATAGCGAAGAGGCCCGCACCGATCGCCCTTCCCAACAGTTGCGCAGCCTGAATGGCG
AATGGG
[124 nt withheld, positions 3367-3490]
C
[91 nt withheld, positions 3492-3582]
A
[49 nt withheld, positions 3584-3632]
CCTTTGACGTTGGAGTCCACGTTCTTT
[37 nt withheld, positions 3660-3696]
ACCCTATCTCGGTCTATTCTTTTGATTTATAAGGGATTTTGCCGATTTCGGCCTATTGGTTAAAAAATGA
GCTGATTTAACAAAAATTTAACGCGAATTTTAACAAAATATTAACGCTTACAATTTAGGTGGCACTTTTC
GGGGAAATGTGCGCGGAACCCCTATTTGTTTATTTTTCTAAATACATTCAAATATGTATCCGCTCATGAG
ACAATAACCCTGATAAATGCTTCAATAATATTGAAAAAGGAAGAGTATGAGTATTCAACATTTCCGTGTC
GCCCTTATTCCCTTTTTTGCGGCATTTTGCCTTCCTGTTTTTGCTCACCCAGAAACGCTGGTGAAAGTAA
AAGATGCTGAAGATCAGTTGGGTGCACGAGTGGGTTACATCGAACTGGATCTCAACAGCGGTAAGATCCT
TGAGAGTTTTCGCCCCGAAGAACGTTTTCCAATGATGAGCACTTTTAAAGTTCTGCTATGTGGCGCGGTA
TTATCCCGTATTGACGCCGGGCAAGAGCAACTCGGTCGCCGCATACACTATTCTCAGAATGACTTGGTTG
AGTACTCACCAGTCACAGAAAAGCATCTTACGGATGGCATGACAGTAAGAGAATTATGCAGTGCTGCCAT
AACCATGAGTGATAACACTGCGGCCAACTTACTTCTGACAACGATCGGAGGACCGAAGGAGCTAACCGCT
TTTTTGCACAACATGGGGGATCATGTAACTCGCCTTGATCGTTGGGAACCGGAGCTGAATGAAGCCATAC
CAAACGACGAGCGTGACACCACGATGCCTGTAGCAATGGCAACAACGTTGCGCAAACTATTAACTGGCGA
ACTACTTACTCTAGCTTCCCGGCAACAATTAATAGACTGGATGGAGGCGGATAAAGTTGCAGGACCACTT
CTGCGCTCGGCCCTTCCGGCTGGCTGGTTTATTGCTGATAAATCTGGAGCCGGTGAGCGTGGGTCTCGCG
GTATCATTGCAGCACTGGGGCCAGATGGTAAGCCCTCCCGTATCGTAGTTATCTACACGACGGGGAGTCA
GGCAACTATGGATGAACGAAATAGACAGATCGCTGAGATAGGTGCCTCACTGATTAAGCATTGGTAACTG
TCAGACCAAGTTTACTCATATATACTTTAGATTGATTTAAAACTTCATTTTTAATTTAAAAGGATCTAGG
TGAAGATCCTTTTTGATAATCTCATGACCAAAATCCCTTAACGTGAGTTTTCGTTCCACTGAGCGTCAGA
CCCCGTAGAAAAGATCAAAGGATCTTCTTGAGATCCTTTTTTTCTGCGCGTAATCTGCTGCTTGCAAACA
AAAAAACCACCGCTACCAGCGGTGGTTTGTTTGCCGGATCAAGAGCTACCAACTCTTTTTCCGAAGGTAA
CTGGCTTCAGCAGAGCGCAGATACCAAATACTGTTCTTCTAGTGTAGCCGTAGTTAGGCCACCACTTCAA
GAACTCTGTAGCACCGCCTACATACCTCGCTCTGCTAATCCTGTTACCAGTGGCTGCTGCCAGTGGCGAT
AAGTCGTGTCTTACCGGGTTGGACTCAAGACGATAGTTACCGGATAAGGCGCAGCGGTCGGGCTGAACGG
GGGGTTCGTGCACACAGCCCAGCTTGGAGCGAACGACCTACACCGAACTGAGATACCTACAGCGTGAGCT
ATGAGAAAGCGCCACGCTTCCCGAAGGGAGAAAGGCGGACAGGTATCCGGTAAGCGGCAGGGTCGGAACA
GGAGAGCGCACGAGGGAGCTTCCAGGGGGAAACGCCTGGTATCTTTATAGTCCTGTCGGGTTTCGCCACC
TCTGACTTGAGCGTCGATTTTTGTGATGCTCGTCAGGGGGGCGGAGCCTATGGAAAAACGCCAGCAACGC
GGCCTTTTTACGGTTCCTGGCCTTTTGCTGGCCTTTTGCTCACATGTTCTTTCCTGCGTTATCCCCTGAT
TCTGTGGATAACCGTATTACCGCCTTTGAGTGAGCTGATACCGCTCGCCGCAGCCGAACGACCGAGCGCA
GCGAGTCAGTGAGCGAGGAAGCGGAAGAGCGCCCAATACGCAAACCGCCTCTCCCCGCGCGTTGGCCGAT
TCATTAATGCAGCTGGCACGACAGGTTTCCCGACTGGAAAGCGGGCAGTGAGCGCAACGCAATTAATGTG
AGTTAGCTCACTCATTAGGCACCCCAGGCTTTACACTTTATGCTTCCGGCTCGTATGTTGTGTGGAATTG
TGAGCGGATAACAATTTCACACAGGAAACAGCTATGACCATGATTACGCCAAGCGCGCAATTAACCCTCA
CTAAAGGGAACAAAAGCTGGAGCTGCAAGCTTAATGTAGTCTTATGCAATACTCTTGTAGTCTTGCAACA
TGGTAACGATGAGTTAGCAACATGCCTTACAAGGAGAGAAAAAGCACCGTGCATGCCGATTGGTGGAAGT
AAGGTGGTACGATCGTGCCTTATTAGGAAGGCAACAGACGGGTCTGACATGGATTGGACGAACCACTGAA
TTGCCGCATTGCAGAGATATTGTATTTAAGTGCCTAGCTCGATACATAAACGGGTCTCTCTGGTTAGACC
AGATCTGAGCCTGGGAGCTCTCTGGCTAACTAGGGAACCCACTGCTTAAGCCTCAATAAAGCTTGCCTTG
AGTGCTTCAAGTAGTGTGTGCCCGTCTGTTGTGTGACTCTGGTAACTAGAGATCCCTCAGACCCTTTTAG
TCAGTGTGGAAAATCTCTAGCAGTGGCGCCCGAACAGGGACTTGAAAGCGAAAGGGAAACCAGAGGAGCT
CTCTCGACGCAGGACTCGGCTTGCTGAAGCGCGCACGGCAAGAGGCGAGGGGCGGCGACTGGTGAGTACG
CCAAAAATTTTGACTAGCGGAGGCTAGAAGGAGAGAGATGGGTGCGAGAGCGTCAGTATTAAGCGGGGGA
GAATTAGATCGCGATGGGAAAAAATTCGGTTAAGGCCAGGGGGAAAGAAAAAATATAAATTAAAACATAT
AGTATGGGCAAGCAGGGAGCTAGAACGATTCGCAGTTAATCCTGGCCTGTTAGAAACATCAGAAGGCTGT
AGACAAATACTGGGACAGCTACAACCATCCCTTCAGACAGGATCAGAAGAACTTAGATCATTATATAATA
CAGTAGCAACCCTCTATTGTGTGCATCAAAGGATAGAGATAAAAGACACCAAGGAAGCTTTAGACAAGAT
AGAGGAAGAGCAAAACAAAAGTAAGACCACCGCACAGCAAGCGGCCGCTGATCTTCAGACCTGGAGGAGG
AGATATGAGGGACAATTGGAGAAGTGAATTATATAAATATAAAGTAGTAAAAATTGAACCATTAGGAGTA
GCACCCACCAAGGCAAAGAGAAGAGTGGTGCAGAGAGAAAAAAGAGCAGTGGGAATAGGAGCTTTGTTCC
TTGGGTTCTTGGGAGCAGCAGGAAGCACTATGGGCGCAGCGTCAATGACGCTGACGGTACAGGCCAGACA
ATTATTGTCTGGTATAGTGCAGCAGCAGAACAATTTGCTGAGGGCTATTGAGGCGCAACAGCATCTGTTG
CAACTCACAGTCTGGGGCATCAAGCAGCTCCAGGCAAGAATCCTGGCTGTGGAAAGATACCTAAAGGATC
AACAGCTCCTGGGGATTTGGGGTTGCTCTGGAAAACTCATTTGCACCACTGCTGTGCCTTGGAATGCTAG
TTGGAGTAATAAATCTCTGGAACAGATTTGGAATCACACGACCTGGATGGAGTGGGACAGAGAAATTAAC
AATTACACAAGCTTAATACACTCCTTAATTGAAGAATCGCAAAACCAGCAAGAAAAGAATGAACAAGAAT
TATTGGAATTAGATAAATGGGCAAGTTTGTGGAATTGGTTTAACATAACAAATTGGCTGTGGTATATAAA
ATTATTCATAATGATAGTAGGAGGCTTGGTAGGTTTAAGAATAGTTTTTGCTGTACTTTCTATAGTGAAT
AGAGTTAGGCAGGGATATTCACCATTATCGTTTCAGACCCACCTCCCAACCCCGAGGGGACCCAGAGAGG
GCCTATTTCCCATGATTCCTTCATATTTGCATATACGATACAAGGCTGTTAGAGAGATAATTAGAATTAA
TTTGACTGTAAACACAAAGATATTAGTACAAAATACGTGACGTAGAAAGTAATAATTTCTTGGGTAGTTT
GCAGTTTTAAAATTATGTTTTAAAATGGACTATCATATGCTTACCGTAACTTGAAAGTATTTCGATTTCT
TGGCTTTATATATCTTGTGGAAAGGACGAAACACCGTACGGATCACCAAATCTTAGGTTTTAGAGCTAGA
AATAGCAAGTTAAAATAAGGCTAGTCCGTTATCAACTTGAAAAAGTGGCACCGAGTCGGTGCTTTTTTAA
GCTTGGCGTAACTAGATCTTGAGACAAATGGCAGTATTCATCCACAATTTTAAAAGAAAAGGGGGGATTG
GGGGGTACAGTGCAGGGGAAAGAATAGTAGACATAATAGCAACAGACATACAAACTAAAGAATTACAAAA
ACAAATTACAAAAATTCAAAATTTTCGGGTTTATTACAGGGACAGCAGAGATCCACTTTGGCGCCGGCTC
GAGGGGG
Features (pLannotate 1.2.2; 29 found; start..end, strand, type, name):
     14..80      +  CDS            small t antigen (fragment): SV40 (simian virus 40) small t antigen
    106..317     +  promoter       EF-1α core promoter: core promoter for human elongation factor EF-1α
    318..1256    +  intron         EF-1α intron A: intron upstream of the start codon of human EF-1α
   1278..1877    +  CDS            PuroR (fragment): puromycin N-acetyltransferase; pac from Streptomyces; confers resistance to puromycin
   1893..2481    +  misc_feature   WPRE: woodchuck hepatitis virus posttranscriptional regulatory element
   2532..2551    +  misc_feature   cPPT/CTS (fragment): central polypurine tract and central termination sequence of HIV-1
   2553..2786    +  LTR            3' LTR (ΔU3): self-inactivating 3' long terminal repeat (LTR) from HIV-1
   2864..2985    +  polyA_signal   SV40 poly(A) signal: SV40 polyadenylation signal
   3025..3160    +  rep_origin     SV40 ori: SV40 origin of replication
   3181..3199    -  promoter       T7 promoter: promoter for bacteriophage T7 RNA polymerase
   3207..3362    +  CDS            lacZα (fragment): LacZα fragment of β-galactosidase; lacZ fragment
   3367..3795    +  rep_origin     f1 ori (sequence partly withheld): f1 bacteriophage origin of replication; arrow indicates direction of (+) strand synthesis
   3848..3952    +  promoter       AmpR promoter: bla
   3953..4813    +  CDS            AmpR: β-lactamase; bla; confers resistance to ampicillin, carbenicillin, and related antibiotics
   4984..5572    +  rep_origin     ori: high-copy-number ColE1/pMB1/pBR322/pUC origin of replication
   5755..5847    +  CDS            lacI (fragment): lac repressor; lacI; The lac repressor binds to the lac operator to inhibit transcription in E. coli. This inhibition can be relieved by adding lactose or isopropyl-β-D-thiogalactopyranoside (IPTG).
   5860..5881    +  protein_bind   CAP binding site: CAP binding activates transcription in the presence of cAMP. E. coli catabolite activator protein
   5896..5926    +  promoter       lac promoter: promoter for the E. coli lac operon
   5934..5950    +  protein_bind   lac operator: The lac repressor binds to the lac operator to inhibit transcription in E. coli. This inhibition can be relieved by adding lactose or isopropyl-β-D-thiogalactopyranoside (IPTG). lac repressor encoded by lacI
   5995..6013    +  promoter       T3 promoter: promoter for bacteriophage T3 RNA polymerase
   6041..6267    +  promoter       RSV promoter: Rous sarcoma virus enhancer/promoter
   6268..6448    +  LTR            5' LTR (truncated): truncated 5' long terminal repeat (LTR) from HIV-1
   6495..6620    +  misc_feature   HIV-1 Ψ: packaging signal of human immunodeficiency virus type 1
   6604..6967    +  CDS            HIV-1 gag (fragment): gag protein from human immunodeficiency virus 1; gag
   7113..7346    +  misc_feature   RRE: The Rev response element (RRE) of HIV-1 allows for Rev-dependent mRNA export from the nucleus to the cytoplasm.
   7723..7749    +  CDS            Rev (fragment): human immunodeficiency virus 1 (HIV-1) Rev protein; rev; enhances nuclear export of unspliced and incompletely spliced viral mRNAs
   7753..7993    +  promoter       U6 promoter: RNA polymerase III promoter for human U6 snRNA
   8023..8098    +  misc_RNA       gRNA scaffold: guide RNA scaffold for the Streptococcus pyogenes CRISPR/Cas9 system
   8154..8271    +  misc_feature   cPPT/CTS: central polypurine tract and central termination sequence of HIV-1
