[The description below was written by a language model from this plasmid's Addgene catalogue record and pLannotate feature annotations shown in this document.]
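Description:
non-targeting control gRNA (BRDN0001148145) is a third-generation lentiviral guide RNA plasmid built on the lentiGuide-Puro backbone, intended for CRISPR experiments in mammalian cells. In bacteria it is maintained at high copy through a ColE1/pUC-type origin and selected with ampicillin via the β-lactamase gene. An f1 origin, an SV40 origin and remnants of a lac/T7/T3 cloning region are also annotated in the backbone.

The lentiviral portion is arranged as a self-inactivating transfer vector. An RSV promoter replaces the native U3 to drive a truncated HIV-1 5' LTR, which makes genomic RNA production Tat-independent. This is followed by the Ψ packaging signal with a partial gag sequence and the Rev response element for Rev-dependent nuclear export. The 3' LTR carries the ΔU3 deletion, so the integrated provirus lacks LTR promoter activity.

Between the LTRs sit two expression units. A human U6 RNA polymerase III promoter transcribes a 20-nucleotide spacer fused to the Streptococcus pyogenes Cas9 guide scaffold. After a cPPT/CTS element, which aids nuclear import of the viral genome, an EF-1α core promoter with its intron A drives puromycin N-acetyltransferase. A WPRE follows this gene to enhance transcript expression.

The plasmid does not encode Cas9, so the nuclease must be supplied separately, for example from a Cas9-expressing cell line. The spacer is described as non-targeting, with human listed as the species. The construct therefore serves as a negative control alongside gene-targeting guides in the same backbone, allowing the effects of transduction, puromycin selection and guide expression to be separated from the effects of cutting a specific gene.
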