Addgene plasmid #80210: non-targeting control gRNA (BRDN0001148145)
Purpose: 3rd generation lentiviral gRNA plasmid, non-targeting control gRNA
Depositing lab: John Doench & David Root. Depositing organization: Broad Institute. Publication: Optimized sgRNA design to maximize activity and minimize off-target effects of CRISPR-Cas9. Doench JG, Fusi N, Sullender M, Hegde M, Vaimberg EW, Donovan KF, Smith I, Tothova Z, Wilen C, Orchard R, Virgin HW, Listgarten J, Root DE. Nat Biotechnol. 2016 Jan 18. doi: 10.1038/nbt.3437. PubMed 26780180.
Backbone
  Vector backbone: lentiGuide-Puro
  Backbone manufacturer: Zhang Lab (Addgene plasmid # 52963)
  Vector type: Mammalian Expression, Lentiviral, CRISPR
  Selectable markers: Puromycin
Growth in bacteria
  Bacterial resistance: Ampicillin, 100 μg/mL
  Growth temperature: 37°C
  Growth strain: DH5alpha
  Copy number: High Copy
Gene/Insert
  Gene/Insert name: Non-targeting control gRNA
  gRNA/shRNA sequence: TACGGATCACCAAATCTTAG
  Species: H. sapiens (human)
  Promoter: hU6
  Cloning method: Unknown
  Sequencing primers: 5′ U6-F; 3′ pS2-R
Terms and licenses: Academic/Nonprofit Terms; Industry Terms: Not Available to Industry
How to cite: non-targeting control gRNA (BRDN0001148145) was a gift from John Doench & David Root (Addgene plasmid # 80210 ; http://n2t.net/addgene:80210 ; RRID:Addgene_80210)
