>Addgene plasmid #80210 | non-targeting control gRNA (BRDN0001148145) | depositor partial sequence | sequence record 150899 | Target Sequence
TACGGATCACCAAATCTTAG
