>Addgene plasmid #80210 | non-targeting control gRNA (BRDN0001148145) | addgene partial sequence | sequence record 189117 | hU6-F
GTAGAAAGTAATAATTTCTTGGGTAGTTTGCAGTTTTAAAATTATGTTTTAAAATGGACTATCATATGCT
TACCGTAACTTGAAAGTATTTCGATTTCTTGGCTTTATATATCTTGTGGAAAGGACGAAACACCGTACGG
ATCACCAAATCTTAGGTTTTAGAGCTAGAAATAGCAAGTTAAAATAAGGCTAGTCCGTTATCAACTTGAA
AAAGTGGCACCGAGTCGGTGCTTTTTTAAGCTTGGCGTAACTAGATCTTGAGACAAATGGCAGTATTCAT
CCACAATTTTAAAAGAAAAGGGGGGATTGGGGGGTACAGTGCAGGGGAAAGAATAGTAGACATAATAGCA
ACAGACATACAAACTAAAGAATTACAAAAACAAATTACAAAAATTCAAAATTTTCGGGTTTATTACAGGG
ACAGCAGAGATCCACTTTGGCGCCGGCTCGAGGGGGCCCGGGTGCAAAGATGGATAAAGTTTTAAACAGA
GAGGAATCTTTGCAGCTAATGGACCTTCTAGGTCTTGAAAGGAGTGGGAATTGGCTCCGGTGCCCGTCAG
TGGGCAGAGC
